Addgene plasmid #111522: pScaf-5544.2
Purpose: pScaf phagemid with insert for generating DNA origami scaffold 5544 bases in length (v2)
Depositing lab: Shawn Douglas. Depositing organization: University of California, San Francisco (UCSF). Publication: Construction of a novel phagemid to produce custom DNA origami scaffolds. Nafisi PM, Aksel T, Douglas SM. Synth Biol (Oxf). 2018 Jan;3(1). doi: 10.1093/synbio/ysy015. Epub 2018 Aug 9. PubMed 30984875.
Backbone
  Vector backbone: pScaf
  Backbone size w/o insert (bp): 3154
  Total vector size (bp): 8299
  Modifications to backbone: Sequence inserted between KpnI/BamHI restriction sites
  Vector type: Bacterial Expression
Growth in bacteria
  Bacterial resistance: Ampicillin, 100 μg/mL
  Growth temperature: 37°C
  Growth strain: DH5alpha
  Growth instructions: 37°C for plasmid growth, 30°C for phagemid ssDNA preparation (if transformed into HFR/F+/F' strain)
  Copy number: High Copy
Gene/Insert
  Gene/Insert name: pScaf-H'C
  Insert size (bp): 5163
  Cloning method: Restriction Enzyme; 5′ cloning site KpnI (not destroyed); 3′ cloning site BamHI (not destroyed)
  Sequencing primers: 5′ TAAGGGATTTTGCCGATTTC; 3′ CACAGGAAACAGCTATGACCATGATT
Terms and licenses: Academic/Nonprofit Terms; Industry Terms: Not Available to Industry
Depositor comments: Preprint available at https://www.biorxiv.org/content/early/2018/04/27/309682
How to cite: pScaf-5544.2 was a gift from Shawn Douglas (Addgene plasmid # 111522 ; http://n2t.net/addgene:111522 ; RRID:Addgene_111522)
