[The description below was written by a language model from this plasmid's Addgene catalogue record and pLannotate feature annotations shown in this document.]
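Description:
pScaf-5544.2 is a bacterial phagemid built on the pScaf backbone and designed to produce a custom single-stranded DNA scaffold of 5,544 bases (version 2) for DNA origami. The 8,299 bp plasmid is maintained in E. coli as a high-copy double-stranded plasmid through a ColE1/pUC-type origin. It is selected with ampicillin via the β-lactamase gene and its own promoter. Small remnants of lacI, rop and the pBR322 bom region, along with a lac promoter, operator and CAP site, appear to be carried over from the parental cloning vector rather than serving a stated function here.

The key feature is a pair of filamentous-phage origin elements flanking the insert. A full M13 origin lies upstream, and a partial f1 origin fragment lies downstream in the same orientation. In this kind of arrangement, the intact origin initiates (+) strand rolling-circle synthesis and the truncated copy probably acts as a terminator. Only the segment between them would then be released and circularised as ssDNA, leaving out the plasmid origin and resistance gene. This fits a scaffold much shorter than the whole plasmid, although the record does not spell out the mechanism.

The insert is a 5,163 bp fragment named pScaf-H'C, cloned between retained KpnI and BamHI sites. It is annotated mostly as bacteriophage lambda sequence: tail genes U, V, G, T and H, plus bor, Rz and R, several of them only as fragments. There are also matches to E. coli prophage-like ORFs (ybcW, ydfO). No dedicated promoter for these genes is annotated, so they seem to serve as filler sequence of defined length rather than as expressed products. According to the record, ssDNA is prepared in an F-pilus-bearing (Hfr/F+/F') host strain.
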