Features (pLannotate 1.2.2; 21 found; start..end, strand, type, name):
     44..424     +  rep_origin     M13 ori (sequence partly withheld): M13 bacteriophage origin of replication; arrow indicates direction of (+) strand synthesis
    444..578     +  CDS            U (fragment): TTTP_LAMBD - Experimental evidence at protein level: Swiss-Prot protein existence level 1. Plays an essential role in tail assembly by capping the rapidly polymerizing tail once it has reached its requisite length and serving as the interaction surface for the completion protein. From Escherichia phage lambda (Bacteriophage lambda).
    589..1326    +  CDS            V: TUBE_LAMBD - Experimental evidence at protein level: Swiss-Prot protein existence level 1. Forms the phage's tail tube composed of 32 hexameric disks. When it encounters the appropriate initiation complex gpM and gpL, it assembles in hexameric rings that stack on top of each others. Multimerization ceases when the correct tail length is achieved through a mechanism dependent on tail terminator protein. From Escherichia phage lambda (Bacteriophage lambda).
   1345..1764    +  CDS            G: G_LAMBD - Experimental evidence at protein level: Swiss-Prot protein existence level 1. Promotes tail assembly by creating a scaffold for the tail tube proteins. Tail assembly proteins G and GT probably wrap the linear tape measure protein to create a tail assembly scaffold. This allows the polymerization of the tail tube protein, during which G and GT are released, therefore they are absent in the mature virion. The tail assembly protein GT is produced by a rare -1 ribosomal frameshift. The ratio of translated G/GT is about 20, and this ratio is important for proper tail assembly. From Escher
   1743..2126    +  CDS            T (fragment): GT_LAMBD - Experimental evidence at protein level: Swiss-Prot protein existence level 1. Promotes tail assembly by creating a scaffold for the tail tube proteins. Tail assembly proteins G and GT probably wrap the linear tape measure protein to create a tail assembly scaffold. This allows the polymerization of the tail tube protein, during which G and GT are released, therefore they are absent in the mature virion. The tail assembly protein GT is produced by a rare -1 ribosomal frameshift. The ratio of translated G/GT is about 20, and this ratio is important for proper tail assembly. From Esche
   2176..3027    +  CDS            H (fragment): TMP_LAMBD - Experimental evidence at protein level: Swiss-Prot protein existence level 1. Serves as a ruler that controls the length of tail by stopping the tail tube polymerization and is probably released from the tail shaft during infection to facilitate DNA translocation into the host cell (PubMed:2150582). Assembles into a multimeric linear form possibly stabilized by the covering tail assembly proteins G and GT (PubMed:23911548). Its C-terminus fixes the tail tip complex (J, I, L, K), thereby forming the tail assembly initiator complex (PubMed:23911548). Tail tube proteins polymerize aro
   3215..3418    -  CDS            ybcW: YBCW_ECO57 - Protein inferred from homology: Swiss-Prot protein existence level 3. From Escherichia coli O157:H7.
   3704..4111    +  CDS            ydfO: YDFO_ECOLI - Experimental evidence at protein level: Swiss-Prot protein existence level 1. From Escherichia coli (strain K12).
   4404..4694    +  CDS            bor: BOR_LAMBD - Experimental evidence at protein level: Swiss-Prot protein existence level 1. Not known; is expressed during lysogeny in Escherichia coli. From Escherichia phage lambda (Bacteriophage lambda).
   4732..5190    -  CDS            Rz: SPAN1_LAMBD - Experimental evidence at protein level: Swiss-Prot protein existence level 1. Component of the spanin complex that disrupts the host outer membrane and participates in cell lysis during virus exit (PubMed:22904283, PubMed:23387988, PubMed:25870259). The spanin complex conducts the final step in host lysis by disrupting the outer membrane after holin and endolysin have permeabilized the inner membrane and degraded the host peptidoglycans (PubMed:25870259). Host outer membrane disruption is due to local fusion between the inner and outer membrane performed by the spanin complex (Pu
   5190..5579    -  CDS            R (fragment): ENLYS_LAMBD - Experimental evidence at protein level: Swiss-Prot protein existence level 1. Endolysin with transglycosylase activity that degrades host peptidoglycans and participates with the holin and spanin proteins in the sequential events which lead to the programmed host cell lysis releasing the mature viral particles. Once the holin has permeabilized the host cell membrane, the endolysin can reach the periplasm and break down the peptidoglycan layer. From Escherichia phage lambda (Bacteriophage lambda).
   5588..5906    +  rep_origin     f1 ori (fragment) (sequence partly withheld): f1 bacteriophage origin of replication; arrow indicates direction of (+) strand synthesis
   5957..5973    -  protein_bind   lac operator: The lac repressor binds to the lac operator to inhibit transcription in E. coli. This inhibition can be relieved by adding lactose or isopropyl-β-D-thiogalactopyranoside (IPTG). lac repressor encoded by lacI
   5981..6011    -  promoter       lac promoter: promoter for the E. coli lac operon
   6026..6047    -  protein_bind   CAP binding site: CAP binding activates transcription in the presence of cAMP. E. coli catabolite activator protein
   6060..6152    -  CDS            lacI (fragment): lac repressor; lacI; The lac repressor binds to the lac operator to inhibit transcription in E. coli. This inhibition can be relieved by adding lactose or isopropyl-β-D-thiogalactopyranoside (IPTG).
   6335..6923    -  rep_origin     ori: high-copy-number ColE1/pMB1/pBR322/pUC origin of replication
   7094..7954    -  CDS            AmpR: β-lactamase; bla; confers resistance to ampicillin, carbenicillin, and related antibiotics
   7955..8059    -  promoter       AmpR promoter: bla
   8154..8189    +  CDS            rop (fragment): Rop protein, which maintains plasmids at low copy number; rop
   8291..43      +  misc_feature   bom (fragment) (across the origin): basis of mobility region from pBR322
>Addgene plasmid #111522 | pScaf-5544.2 | depositor full sequence | sequence record 209797 | pScaf-5544.2 sequence 8299 bps
CTATGCGGCATCAGAGCAGATTGTACTGAGAGTGCACCATATG
[124 nt withheld, positions 44-167]
C
[141 nt withheld, positions 169-309]
CCTTTGACGTTGGAGTCCACGTTCTTT
[37 nt withheld, positions 337-373]
ACCCTATCTCGGGCTATTCTTTTGATTTATAAGGGATTTTGCCGATTTCGGGGTACCTTTTTTAGATCTT
CCGGTGATGAGCGATATCCCGGCACTGTCAGATTTGATCACCAGTATGGTGGCCAGCGGCTATGACTACC
GGCGCGACGATGATGCGGGCTTGTGGAGTTCAGCCGATCTGACTTATGTCATTACCTATGAAATGTGAGG
ACGCTATGCCTGTACCAAATCCTACAATGCCGGTGAAAGGTGCCGGGACCACCCTGTGGGTTTATAAGGG
GAGCGGTGACCCTTACGCGAATCCGCTTTCAGACGTTGACTGGTCGCGTCTGGCAAAAGTTAAAGACCTG
ACGCCCGGCGAACTGACCGCTGAGTCCTATGACGACAGCTATCTCGATGATGAAGATGCAGACTGGACTG
CGACCGGGCAGGGGCAGAAATCTGCCGGAGATACCAGCTTCACGCTGGCGTGGATGCCCGGAGAGCAGGG
GCAGCAGGCGCTGCTGGCGTGGTTTAATGAAGGCGATACCCGTGCCTATAAAATCCGCTTCCCGAACGGC
ACGGTCGATGTGTTCCGTGGCTGGGTCAGCAGTATCGGTAAGGCGGTGACGGCGAAGGAAGTGATCACCC
GCACGGTGAAAGTCACCAATGTGGGACGTCCGTCGATGGCAGAAGATCGCAGCACGGTAACAGCGGCAAC
CGGCATGACCGTGACGCCTGCCAGCACCTCGGTGGTGAAAGGGCAGAGCACCACGCTGACCGTGGCCTTC
CAGCCGGAGGGCGTAACCGACAAGAGCTTTCGTGCGGTGTCTGCGGATAAAACAAAAGCCACCGTGTCGG
TCAGTGGTATGACCATCACCGTGAACGGCGTTGCTGCAGGCAAGGTCAACATTCCGGTTGTATCCGGTAA
TGGTGAGTTTGCTGCGGTTGCAGAAATTACCGTCACCGCCAGTTAATCCGGAGAGTCAGCGATGTTCCTG
AAAACCGAATCATTTGAACATAACGGTGTGACCGTCACGCTTTCTGAACTGTCAGCCCTGCAGCGCATTG
AGCATCTCGCCCTGATGAAACGGCAGGCAGAACAGGCGGAGTCAGACAGCAACCGGAAGTTTACTGTGGA
AGACGCCATCAGAACCGGCGCGTTTCTGGTGGCGATGTCCCTGTGGCATAACCATCCGCAGAAGACGCAG
ATGCCGTCCATGAATGAAGCCGTTAAACAGATTGAGCAGGAAGTGCTTACCACCTGGCCCACGGAGGCAA
TTTCTCATGCTGAAAACGTGGTGTACCGGCTGTCTGGTATGTATGAGTTTGTGGTGAATAATGCCCCTGA
ACAGACAGAGGACGCCGGGCCCGCAGAGCCTGTTTCTGCGGGAAAGTGTTCGACGGTGAGCTGAGTTTTG
CCCTGAAACTGGCGCGTGAGATGGGGCGACCCGACTGGCGTGCCATGCTTGCCGGGATGTCATCCACGGA
GTATGCCGACTGGCACCGCTTTTACAGTACCCATTATTTTCATGATGTTCTGCTGGATATGCACTTTTCC
GGGCTGACGTACACCGTGCTCAGCCTGTTTTTCAGCGATCCGGATATGCATCCGCTGGATTTCAGTCTGC
TGAACCGGCGCGAGGCTGACGAAGAGCCTGAAGATGATGTGCTGATGCAGAAAGCGGCAGGGCTTGCCGG
AGGTGTCCGCTTTGGCCCGGACGGGAATGAAGTTATCCCCGCTTCCCCGGATGTGGCGGACATGACGGAG
GATGACGTAATGCTGATGACAGTATCAGAAGGGATCGCAGGAGGAGTCCGGTATGGCTGAACCGGTAGGC
GATCTGGTCGTTGATTTGAGTCTGGATGCGGCCAGATTTGACGAGCAGATGGCCAGAGTCAGGCGTCATT
TTTCTGGTACGGAAAGTGATGCGAAAAAAACAGCGGCAGTCGTTGAACAGTCGCTGAGCCGACAGGCGCT
GGCTGCACAGAAAGCGGGGATTTCCGTCGGGCAGTATAAAGCCGCCATGCGTATGCTGCCTGCACAGTTC
ACCGACGTGGCCACGCAGCTTGCAGGCGGGCAAAGTCCGTGGCTGATCCTGCTGCAACAGGGGGGGCAGG
TGAAGGACTCCTTCGGCGGGATGATCCCCATGTTCAGGGGGCTTGCCGGTGCGATCACCCTGCCGATGGT
GGGGGCCACCTCGCTGGCGGTGGCGACCGGTGCGCTGGCGTATGCCTGGTATCAGGGCAACTCAACCCTG
TCCGATTTCAACAAAACGCTGGTCCTTTCCGGCAATCAGGCGGGACTGACGGCAGATCGTATGCTGGTCC
TGTCCAGAGCCGGGCAGGCGGCAGGGCTGACGTTTAACCAGACCAGCGAGTCACTCAGCGCACTGGTTAA
GGCGGGGGTAAGCGGTGAGGCTCAGATTGCGTCCATCAGCCAGAGTGTGGCGCGTTTCTCCTCTGCATCC
GGCGTGGAGGTGGACAAGGTCGCTGAAGCCTTCGGGAAGCTGACCACAGACCCGACGTCGGGGCTGACGG
CGATGGCTCGCCAGTTCCATAACGTGTCGGCGGAGCAGATTGCGTATGTTGCTCAGTTGCAGCGTTCCGG
CGATGAAGCCGGGGCATTGCAGGCGGCGAACGAGGCCGCAACGAAAGGGTTTGATGACCAGACGGATCTA
GTGATGAAGAATGAACATCCCGCGTTCTTCCCTCCGAACAGGACGATATTGTAAATTCACTTAATTACGA
GGGCATTGCAGTAATTGAGTTGCAGTTTTACCACTTTCCTGACAGTGACAGACTGCGTGTTGGCTCTGTC
ACAGACTAAATAGTTTGAATGATTAGCAGTTATGGTGATCAGTCAACCACCAGGGAATAATCCTTCATAT
TATTATCGTGCTTCACCAACGCTGCCTCAATTGCTCTGAATGCTTCCAGAGACACCTTATGTTCTATACA
TGCAATTACAACATCAGGGTAACTCATAGAAATGGTGCTATTAAGCATATTTTTTACACGAATCAGATCC
ACGGAGGGATCATCAGCAGATTGTTCTTTATTCATTTTGTCGCTCCATGCGCTTGCTCTTCATCTAGCGG
TTAAAATATTACTTCAAATCTTTCTGTATGAAGATTTGAGCACGTTGGCCTTACATACATCTGTCGGTTG
TATTTCCCTCCAGAATGCCAGCAGGACCGCACTTTGTTACGCAACCAATACTATTAAGTGAAAACATTCC
TAATATTTGACATAAATCATCAACAAAACACAAGGAGGTCAGACCAGATTGAAACGATAAAAACGATAAT
GCAAACTACGCGCCCTCGTATCACATGGAAGGTTTTACCAATGGCTCAGGTTGCCATTTTTAAAGAAATA
TTCGATCAAGTGCGAAAAGATTTAGACTGTGAATTGTTTTATTCTGAACTAAAACGTCACAACGTCTCAC
ATTATATTTACTATCTAGCCACAGATAATATTCACATCGTGTTAGAAAACGATAACACCGTGTTAATAAA
AGGACTTAAAAAGGTTGTAAATGTTAAATTCTCAAGAAACACGCATCTTATAGAAACGTCCTATGATAGG
TTGAAATCAAGAGAAATCACATTTCAGCAATACAGGGAAAATCTTGCTAAAGCAGGAGTTTTCCGATGGG
TTACAAATATCCATGAACATAAAAGATATTACTATACCTTTGATAATTCATTACTATTTACTGAGAGCAT
TCAGAACACTACACAAATCTTTCCACGCTAAATCATAACGTCCGGTTTCTTCCGTGTCAGCACCGGGGCG
TTGGCATAATGCAATACGTGTACGCGCTAAACCCTGTGTGCATCGTTTTAATTATTCCCGGACACTCCCG
CAGAGAAGTTCCCCGTCAGGGCTGTGGACATAGTTAATCCGGGAATACAATGACGATTCATCGCACCTGA
CATACATTAATAAATATTAACAATATGAAATTTCAACTCATTGTTTAGGGTTTGTTTAATTTTCTACACA
TACGATTCTGCGAACTTCAAAAAGCATCGGGAATAACACCATGAAAAAAATGCTACTCGCTACTGCGCTG
GCCCTGCTTATTACAGGATGTGCTCAACAGACGTTTACTGTTCAAAACAAACCGGCAGCAGTAGCACCAA
AGGAAACCATCACCCATCATTTCTTCGTTTCTGGAATTGGGCAGAAGAAAACTGTCGATGCAGCCAAAAT
TTGTGGCGGCGCAGAAAATGTTGTTAAAACAGAAACCCAGCAAACATTCGTAAATGGATTGCTCGGTTTT
ATTACTTTAGGCATTTATACTCCGCTGGAAGCGCGTGTGTATTGCTCACAATAATTGCATGAGTTGCCCA
TCGATATGGGCAACTCTATCTGCACTGCTCATTAATATACTTCTGGGTTCCTTCCAGTTGTTTTTGCATA
GTGATCAGCCTCTCTCTGAGGGTGAAATAATCCCGTTCAGCGGTGTCTGCCAGTCGGGGGGAGGCTGCAT
TATCCACGCCGGAGGCGGTGGTGGCTTCACGCACTGACTGACAGACTGCTTTGATGTGCAACCGACGACG
ACCAGCGGCAACATCATCACGCAGAGCATCATTTTCAGCTTTAGCATCAGCTAACTCCTTCGTGTATTTT
GCATCGAGCGCAGCAACATCACGCTGACGCATCTGCATGTCAGTAATTGCCGCGTTCGCCAGCTTCAGTT
CTCTGGCATTTTTGTCGCGCTGGGCTTTGTAGGTAATGGCGTTATCACGGTAATGATTAACAGCCCATGA
CAGGCAGACGATGATGCAGATAACCAGAGCGGAGATAATCGCGGTGACTCTGCTCATACATCAATCTCTC
TGACCGTTCCGCCCGCTTCTTTGAATTTTGCAATCAGGCTGTCAGCCTTATGCTCGAACTGACCATAACC
AGCGCCCGGCAGTGAAGCCCAGATATTGCTGCAACGGTCGATTGCCTGACGGATATCACCACGATCAATC
ATAGGTAAAGCGCCACGCTCCTTAATCTGCTGCAATGCCACAGCGTCCTGACTTTTCGGAGAGAAGTCTT
TCAGGCCAAGCTGCTTGCGGTAGGCATCCCACCAACGGGAAAGAAGCTGGTAGCGTCCGGCGCCTGTTGA
TTTGAGTTTTGGGTTTAGCGTGACAAGTTTGCGAGGGTGATCGGAGTAATCAGTAAATAGCTCTCCGCCT
ACAATGACGTCATAACCATGATTTCTGGGGATCC
[124 nt withheld, positions 5588-5711]
C
[141 nt withheld, positions 5713-5853]
CCTTTGACGTTGGAGTCCACGTTCTTTAATAGTGGACTCTTGTTCCAAACTGGTTTAACACTCAGAATTC
GTAATCATGGTCATAGCTGTTTCCTGTGTGAAATTGTTATCCGCTCACAATTCCACACAACATACGAGCC
GGAAGCATAAAGTGTAAAGCCTGGGGTGCCTAATGAGTGAGCTAACTCACATTAATTGCGTTGCGCTCAC
TGCCCGCTTTCCAGTCGGGAAACCTGTCGTGCCAGCTGCATTAATGAATCGGCCAACGCGCGGGGAGAGG
CGGTTTGCGTATTGGGCGCTCTTCCGCTTCCTCGCTCACTGACTCGCTGCGCTCGGTCGTTCGGCTGCGG
CGAGCGGTATCAGCTCACTCAAAGGCGGTAATACGGTTATCCACAGAATCAGGGGATAACGCAGGAAAGA
ACATGTGAGCAAAAGGCCAGCAAAAGGCCAGGAACCGTAAAAAGGCCGCGTTGCTGGCGTTTTTCCATAG
GCTCCGCCCCCCTGACGAGCATCACAAAAATCGACGCTCAAGTCAGAGGTGGCGAAACCCGACAGGACTA
TAAAGATACCAGGCGTTTCCCCCTGGAAGCTCCCTCGTGCGCTCTCCTGTTCCGACCCTGCCGCTTACCG
GATACCTGTCCGCCTTTCTCCCTTCGGGAAGCGTGGCGCTTTCTCATAGCTCACGCTGTAGGTATCTCAG
TTCGGTGTAGGTCGTTCGCTCCAAGCTGGGCTGTGTGCACGAACCCCCCGTTCAGCCCGACCGCTGCGCC
TTATCCGGTAACTATCGTCTTGAGTCCAACCCGGTAAGACACGACTTATCGCCACTGGCAGCAGCCACTG
GTAACAGGATTAGCAGAGCGAGGTATGTAGGCGGTGCTACAGAGTTCTTGAAGTGGTGGCCTAACTACGG
CTACACTAGAAGGACAGTATTTGGTATCTGCGCTCTGCTGAAGCCAGTTACCTTCGGAAAAAGAGTTGGT
AGCTCTTGATCCGGCAAACAAACCACCGCTGGTAGCGGTGGTTTTTTTGTTTGCAAGCAGCAGATTACGC
GCAGAAAAAAAGGATCTCAAGAAGATCCTTTGATCTTTTCTACGGGGTCTGACGCTCAGTGGAACGAAAA
CTCACGTTAAGGGATTTTGGTCATGAGATTATCAAAAAGGATCTTCACCTAGATCCTTTTAAATTAAAAA
TGAAGTTTTAAATCAATCTAAAGTATATATGAGTAAACTTGGTCTGACAGTTACCAATGCTTAATCAGTG
AGGCACCTATCTCAGCGATCTGTCTATTTCGTTCATCCATAGTTGCCTGACTCCCCGTCGTGTAGATAAC
TACGATACGGGAGGGCTTACCATCTGGCCCCAGTGCTGCAATGATACCGCGAGACCCACGCTCACCGGCT
CCAGATTTATCAGCAATAAACCAGCCAGCCGGAAGGGCCGAGCGCAGAAGTGGTCCTGCAACTTTATCCG
CCTCCATCCAGTCTATTAATTGTTGCCGGGAAGCTAGAGTAAGTAGTTCGCCAGTTAATAGTTTGCGCAA
CGTTGTTGCCATTGCTACAGGCATCGTGGTGTCACGCTCGTCGTTTGGTATGGCTTCATTCAGCTCCGGT
TCCCAACGATCAAGGCGAGTTACATGATCCCCCATGTTGTGCAAAAAAGCGGTTAGCTCCTTCGGTCCTC
CGATCGTTGTCAGAAGTAAGTTGGCCGCAGTGTTATCACTCATGGTTATGGCAGCACTGCATAATTCTCT
TACTGTCATGCCATCCGTAAGATGCTTTTCTGTGACTGGTGAGTACTCAACCAAGTCATTCTGAGAATAG
TGTATGCGGCGACCGAGTTGCTCTTGCCCGGCGTCAATACGGGATAATACCGCGCCACATAGCAGAACTT
TAAAAGTGCTCATCATTGGAAAACGTTCTTCGGGGCGAAAACTCTCAAGGATCTTACCGCTGTTGAGATC
CAGTTCGATGTAACCCACTCGTGCACCCAACTGATCTTCAGCATCTTTTACTTTCACCAGCGTTTCTGGG
TGAGCAAAAACAGGAAGGCAAAATGCCGCAAAAAAGGGAATAAGGGCGACACGGAAATGTTGAATACTCA
TACTCTTCCTTTTTCAATATTATTGAAGCATTTATCAGGGTTATTGTCTCATGAGCGGATACATATTTGA
ATGTATTTAGAAAAATAAACAAATAGGGGTTCCGCGCACATTTCCCCGAAAAGTGCCACCTGACGTCTAA
GAAACCATTATTATCATGACATTAACCTATAAAAATAGGCGTATCACGAGGCCCTTTCGTCTCGCGCGTT
TCGGTGATGACGGTGAAAACCTCTGACACATGCAGCTCCCGGAGACGGTCACAGCTTGTCTGTAAGCGGA
TGCCGGGAGCAGACAAGCCCGTCAGGGCGCGTCAGCGGGTGTTGGCGGGTGTCGGGGCTGGCTTAA
