Features (pLannotate 1.2.2; 21 found; start..end, strand, type, name):
     44..424     +  rep_origin     M13 ori (sequence partly withheld): M13 bacteriophage origin of replication; arrow indicates direction of (+) strand synthesis
    444..578     +  CDS            U (fragment): TTTP_LAMBD - Experimental evidence at protein level: Swiss-Prot protein existence level 1. Plays an essential role in tail assembly by capping the rapidly polymerizing tail once it has reached its requisite length and serving as the interaction surface for the completion protein. From Escherichia phage lambda (Bacteriophage lambda).
    589..1326    +  CDS            V: TUBE_LAMBD - Experimental evidence at protein level: Swiss-Prot protein existence level 1. Forms the phage's tail tube composed of 32 hexameric disks. When it encounters the appropriate initiation complex gpM and gpL, it assembles in hexameric rings that stack on top of each others. Multimerization ceases when the correct tail length is achieved through a mechanism dependent on tail terminator protein. From Escherichia phage lambda (Bacteriophage lambda).
   1345..1764    +  CDS            G: G_LAMBD - Experimental evidence at protein level: Swiss-Prot protein existence level 1. Promotes tail assembly by creating a scaffold for the tail tube proteins. Tail assembly proteins G and GT probably wrap the linear tape measure protein to create a tail assembly scaffold. This allows the polymerization of the tail tube protein, during which G and GT are released, therefore they are absent in the mature virion. The tail assembly protein GT is produced by a rare -1 ribosomal frameshift. The ratio of translated G/GT is about 20, and this ratio is important for proper tail assembly. From Escher
   1743..2126    +  CDS            T (fragment): GT_LAMBD - Experimental evidence at protein level: Swiss-Prot protein existence level 1. Promotes tail assembly by creating a scaffold for the tail tube proteins. Tail assembly proteins G and GT probably wrap the linear tape measure protein to create a tail assembly scaffold. This allows the polymerization of the tail tube protein, during which G and GT are released, therefore they are absent in the mature virion. The tail assembly protein GT is produced by a rare -1 ribosomal frameshift. The ratio of translated G/GT is about 20, and this ratio is important for proper tail assembly. From Esche
   2176..3027    +  CDS            H (fragment): TMP_LAMBD - Experimental evidence at protein level: Swiss-Prot protein existence level 1. Serves as a ruler that controls the length of tail by stopping the tail tube polymerization and is probably released from the tail shaft during infection to facilitate DNA translocation into the host cell (PubMed:2150582). Assembles into a multimeric linear form possibly stabilized by the covering tail assembly proteins G and GT (PubMed:23911548). Its C-terminus fixes the tail tip complex (J, I, L, K), thereby forming the tail assembly initiator complex (PubMed:23911548). Tail tube proteins polymerize aro
   3215..3418    -  CDS            ybcW: YBCW_ECO57 - Protein inferred from homology: Swiss-Prot protein existence level 3. From Escherichia coli O157:H7.
   3704..4111    +  CDS            ydfO: YDFO_ECOLI - Experimental evidence at protein level: Swiss-Prot protein existence level 1. From Escherichia coli (strain K12).
   4404..4694    +  CDS            bor: BOR_LAMBD - Experimental evidence at protein level: Swiss-Prot protein existence level 1. Not known; is expressed during lysogeny in Escherichia coli. From Escherichia phage lambda (Bacteriophage lambda).
   4732..5190    -  CDS            Rz: SPAN1_LAMBD - Experimental evidence at protein level: Swiss-Prot protein existence level 1. Component of the spanin complex that disrupts the host outer membrane and participates in cell lysis during virus exit (PubMed:22904283, PubMed:23387988, PubMed:25870259). The spanin complex conducts the final step in host lysis by disrupting the outer membrane after holin and endolysin have permeabilized the inner membrane and degraded the host peptidoglycans (PubMed:25870259). Host outer membrane disruption is due to local fusion between the inner and outer membrane performed by the spanin complex (Pu
   5190..5579    -  CDS            R (fragment): ENLYS_LAMBD - Experimental evidence at protein level: Swiss-Prot protein existence level 1. Endolysin with transglycosylase activity that degrades host peptidoglycans and participates with the holin and spanin proteins in the sequential events which lead to the programmed host cell lysis releasing the mature viral particles. Once the holin has permeabilized the host cell membrane, the endolysin can reach the periplasm and break down the peptidoglycan layer. From Escherichia phage lambda (Bacteriophage lambda).
   5588..5906    +  rep_origin     f1 ori (fragment) (sequence partly withheld): f1 bacteriophage origin of replication; arrow indicates direction of (+) strand synthesis
   5957..5973    -  protein_bind   lac operator: The lac repressor binds to the lac operator to inhibit transcription in E. coli. This inhibition can be relieved by adding lactose or isopropyl-β-D-thiogalactopyranoside (IPTG). lac repressor encoded by lacI
   5981..6011    -  promoter       lac promoter: promoter for the E. coli lac operon
   6026..6047    -  protein_bind   CAP binding site: CAP binding activates transcription in the presence of cAMP. E. coli catabolite activator protein
   6060..6152    -  CDS            lacI (fragment): lac repressor; lacI; The lac repressor binds to the lac operator to inhibit transcription in E. coli. This inhibition can be relieved by adding lactose or isopropyl-β-D-thiogalactopyranoside (IPTG).
   6335..6923    -  rep_origin     ori: high-copy-number ColE1/pMB1/pBR322/pUC origin of replication
   7094..7954    -  CDS            AmpR: β-lactamase; bla; confers resistance to ampicillin, carbenicillin, and related antibiotics
   7955..8059    -  promoter       AmpR promoter: bla
   8154..8189    +  CDS            rop (fragment): Rop protein, which maintains plasmids at low copy number; rop
   8291..43      +  misc_feature   bom (fragment) (across the origin): basis of mobility region from pBR322
>Addgene plasmid #111522 | pScaf-5544.2 | addgene full sequence | sequence record 217049 | Addgene NGS Result
CTATGCGGCATCAGAGCAGATTGTACTGAGAGTGCACCATATG
[124 nt withheld, positions 44-167]
C
[141 nt withheld, positions 169-309]
CCTTTGACGTTGGAGTCCACGTTCTTT
[37 nt withheld, positions 337-373]
ACCCTATCTCGGGCTATTCTTTTGATTTATAAGGGATTTTGCCGATTTCGGGGTACCTTTTTTAGATCTT
CCGGTGATGAGCGATATCCCGGCACTGTCAGATTTGATCACCAGTATGGTGGCCAGCGGCTATGACTACC
GGCGCGACGATGATGCGGGCTTGTGGAGTTCAGCCGATCTGACTTATGTCATTACCTATGAAATGTGAGG
ACGCTATGCCTGTACCAAATCCTACAATGCCGGTGAAAGGTGCCGGGACCACCCTGTGGGTTTATAAGGG
GAGCGGTGACCCTTACGCGAATCCGCTTTCAGACGTTGACTGGTCGCGTCTGGCAAAAGTTAAAGACCTG
ACGCCCGGCGAACTGACCGCTGAGTCCTATGACGACAGCTATCTCGATGATGAAGATGCAGACTGGACTG
CGACCGGGCAGGGGCAGAAATCTGCCGGAGATACCAGCTTCACGCTGGCGTGGATGCCCGGAGAGCAGGG
GCAGCAGGCGCTGCTGGCGTGGTTTAATGAAGGCGATACCCGTGCCTATAAAATCCGCTTCCCGAACGGC
ACGGTCGATGTGTTCCGTGGCTGGGTCAGCAGTATCGGTAAGGCGGTGACGGCGAAGGAAGTGATCACCC
GCACGGTGAAAGTCACCAATGTGGGACGTCCGTCGATGGCAGAAGATCGCAGCACGGTAACAGCGGCAAC
CGGCATGACCGTGACGCCTGCCAGCACCTCGGTGGTGAAAGGGCAGAGCACCACGCTGACCGTGGCCTTC
CAGCCGGAGGGCGTAACCGACAAGAGCTTTCGTGCGGTGTCTGCGGATAAAACAAAAGCCACCGTGTCGG
TCAGTGGTATGACCATCACCGTGAACGGCGTTGCTGCAGGCAAGGTCAACATTCCGGTTGTATCCGGTAA
TGGTGAGTTTGCTGCGGTTGCAGAAATTACCGTCACCGCCAGTTAATCCGGAGAGTCAGCGATGTTCCTG
AAAACCGAATCATTTGAACATAACGGTGTGACCGTCACGCTTTCTGAACTGTCAGCCCTGCAGCGCATTG
AGCATCTCGCCCTGATGAAACGGCAGGCAGAACAGGCGGAGTCAGACAGCAACCGGAAGTTTACTGTGGA
AGACGCCATCAGAACCGGCGCGTTTCTGGTGGCGATGTCCCTGTGGCATAACCATCCGCAGAAGACGCAG
ATGCCGTCCATGAATGAAGCCGTTAAACAGATTGAGCAGGAAGTGCTTACCACCTGGCCCACGGAGGCAA
TTTCTCATGCTGAAAACGTGGTGTACCGGCTGTCTGGTATGTATGAGTTTGTGGTGAATAATGCCCCTGA
ACAGACAGAGGACGCCGGGCCCGCAGAGCCTGTTTCTGCGGGAAAGTGTTCGACGGTGAGCTGAGTTTTG
CCCTGAAACTGGCGCGTGAGATGGGGCGACCCGACTGGCGTGCCATGCTTGCCGGGATGTCATCCACGGA
GTATGCCGACTGGCACCGCTTTTACAGTACCCATTATTTTCATGATGTTCTGCTGGATATGCACTTTTCC
GGGCTGACGTACACCGTGCTCAGCCTGTTTTTCAGCGATCCGGATATGCATCCGCTGGATTTCAGTCTGC
TGAACCGGCGCGAGGCTGACGAAGAGCCTGAAGATGATGTGCTGATGCAGAAAGCGGCAGGGCTTGCCGG
AGGTGTCCGCTTTGGCCCGGACGGGAATGAAGTTATCCCCGCTTCCCCGGATGTGGCGGACATGACGGAG
GATGACGTAATGCTGATGACAGTATCAGAAGGGATCGCAGGAGGAGTCCGGTATGGCTGAACCGGTAGGC
GATCTGGTCGTTGATTTGAGTCTGGATGCGGCCAGATTTGACGAGCAGATGGCCAGAGTCAGGCGTCATT
TTTCTGGTACGGAAAGTGATGCGAAAAAAACAGCGGCAGTCGTTGAACAGTCGCTGAGCCGACAGGCGCT
GGCTGCACAGAAAGCGGGGATTTCCGTCGGGCAGTATAAAGCCGCCATGCGTATGCTGCCTGCACAGTTC
ACCGACGTGGCCACGCAGCTTGCAGGCGGGCAAAGTCCGTGGCTGATCCTGCTGCAACAGGGGGGGCAGG
TGAAGGACTCCTTCGGCGGGATGATCCCCATGTTCAGGGGGCTTGCCGGTGCGATCACCCTGCCGATGGT
GGGGGCCACCTCGCTGGCGGTGGCGACCGGTGCGCTGGCGTATGCCTGGTATCAGGGCAACTCAACCCTG
TCCGATTTCAACAAAACGCTGGTCCTTTCCGGCAATCAGGCGGGACTGACGGCAGATCGTATGCTGGTCC
TGTCCAGAGCCGGGCAGGCGGCAGGGCTGACGTTTAACCAGACCAGCGAGTCACTCAGCGCACTGGTTAA
GGCGGGGGTAAGCGGTGAGGCTCAGATTGCGTCCATCAGCCAGAGTGTGGCGCGTTTCTCCTCTGCATCC
GGCGTGGAGGTGGACAAGGTCGCTGAAGCCTTCGGGAAGCTGACCACAGACCCGACGTCGGGGCTGACGG
CGATGGCTCGCCAGTTCCATAACGTGTCGGCGGAGCAGATTGCGTATGTTGCTCAGTTGCAGCGTTCCGG
CGATGAAGCCGGGGCATTGCAGGCGGCGAACGAGGCCGCAACGAAAGGGTTTGATGACCAGACGGATCTA
GTGATGAAGAATGAACATCCCGCGTTCTTCCCTCCGAACAGGACGATATTGTAAATTCACTTAATTACGA
GGGCATTGCAGTAATTGAGTTGCAGTTTTACCACTTTCCTGACAGTGACAGACTGCGTGTTGGCTCTGTC
ACAGACTAAATAGTTTGAATGATTAGCAGTTATGGTGATCAGTCAACCACCAGGGAATAATCCTTCATAT
TATTATCGTGCTTCACCAACGCTGCCTCAATTGCTCTGAATGCTTCCAGAGACACCTTATGTTCTATACA
TGCAATTACAACATCAGGGTAACTCATAGAAATGGTGCTATTAAGCATATTTTTTACACGAATCAGATCC
ACGGAGGGATCATCAGCAGATTGTTCTTTATTCATTTTGTCGCTCCATGCGCTTGCTCTTCATCTAGCGG
TTAAAATATTACTTCAAATCTTTCTGTATGAAGATTTGAGCACGTTGGCCTTACATACATCTGTCGGTTG
TATTTCCCTCCAGAATGCCAGCAGGACCGCACTTTGTTACGCAACCAATACTATTAAGTGAAAACATTCC
TAATATTTGACATAAATCATCAACAAAACACAAGGAGGTCAGACCAGATTGAAACGATAAAAACGATAAT
GCAAACTACGCGCCCTCGTATCACATGGAAGGTTTTACCAATGGCTCAGGTTGCCATTTTTAAAGAAATA
TTCGATCAAGTGCGAAAAGATTTAGACTGTGAATTGTTTTATTCTGAACTAAAACGTCACAACGTCTCAC
ATTATATTTACTATCTAGCCACAGATAATATTCACATCGTGTTAGAAAACGATAACACCGTGTTAATAAA
AGGACTTAAAAAGGTTGTAAATGTTAAATTCTCAAGAAACACGCATCTTATAGAAACGTCCTATGATAGG
TTGAAATCAAGAGAAATCACATTTCAGCAATACAGGGAAAATCTTGCTAAAGCAGGAGTTTTCCGATGGG
TTACAAATATCCATGAACATAAAAGATATTACTATACCTTTGATAATTCATTACTATTTACTGAGAGCAT
TCAGAACACTACACAAATCTTTCCACGCTAAATCATAACGTCCGGTTTCTTCCGTGTCAGCACCGGGGCG
TTGGCATAATGCAATACGTGTACGCGCTAAACCCTGTGTGCATCGTTTTAATTATTCCCGGACACTCCCG
CAGAGAAGTTCCCCGTCAGGGCTGTGGACATAGTTAATCCGGGAATACAATGACGATTCATCGCACCTGA
CATACATTAATAAATATTAACAATATGAAATTTCAACTCATTGTTTAGGGTTTGTTTAATTTTCTACACA
TACGATTCTGCGAACTTCAAAAAGCATCGGGAATAACACCATGAAAAAAATGCTACTCGCTACTGCGCTG
GCCCTGCTTATTACAGGATGTGCTCAACAGACGTTTACTGTTCAAAACAAACCGGCAGCAGTAGCACCAA
AGGAAACCATCACCCATCATTTCTTCGTTTCTGGAATTGGGCAGAAGAAAACTGTCGATGCAGCCAAAAT
TTGTGGCGGCGCAGAAAATGTTGTTAAAACAGAAACCCAGCAAACATTCGTAAATGGATTGCTCGGTTTT
ATTACTTTAGGCATTTATACTCCGCTGGAAGCGCGTGTGTATTGCTCACAATAATTGCATGAGTTGCCCA
TCGATATGGGCAACTCTATCTGCACTGCTCATTAATATACTTCTGGGTTCCTTCCAGTTGTTTTTGCATA
GTGATCAGCCTCTCTCTGAGGGTGAAATAATCCCGTTCAGCGGTGTCTGCCAGTCGGGGGGAGGCTGCAT
TATCCACGCCGGAGGCGGTGGTGGCTTCACGCACTGACTGACAGACTGCTTTGATGTGCAACCGACGACG
ACCAGCGGCAACATCATCACGCAGAGCATCATTTTCAGCTTTAGCATCAGCTAACTCCTTCGTGTATTTT
GCATCGAGCGCAGCAACATCACGCTGACGCATCTGCATGTCAGTAATTGCCGCGTTCGCCAGCTTCAGTT
CTCTGGCATTTTTGTCGCGCTGGGCTTTGTAGGTAATGGCGTTATCACGGTAATGATTAACAGCCCATGA
CAGGCAGACGATGATGCAGATAACCAGAGCGGAGATAATCGCGGTGACTCTGCTCATACATCAATCTCTC
TGACCGTTCCGCCCGCTTCTTTGAATTTTGCAATCAGGCTGTCAGCCTTATGCTCGAACTGACCATAACC
AGCGCCCGGCAGTGAAGCCCAGATATTGCTGCAACGGTCGATTGCCTGACGGATATCACCACGATCAATC
ATAGGTAAAGCGCCACGCTCCTTAATCTGCTGCAATGCCACAGCGTCCTGACTTTTCGGAGAGAAGTCTT
TCAGGCCAAGCTGCTTGCGGTAGGCATCCCACCAACGGGAAAGAAGCTGGTAGCGTCCGGCGCCTGTTGA
TTTGAGTTTTGGGTTTAGCGTGACAAGTTTGCGAGGGTGATCGGAGTAATCAGTAAATAGCTCTCCGCCT
ACAATGACGTCATAACCATGATTTCTGGGGATCC
[124 nt withheld, positions 5588-5711]
C
[141 nt withheld, positions 5713-5853]
CCTTTGACGTTGGAGTCCACGTTCTTTAATAGTGGACTCTTGTTCCAAACTGGTTTAACACTCAGAATTC
GTAATCATGGTCATAGCTGTTTCCTGTGTGAAATTGTTATCCGCTCACAATTCCACACAACATACGAGCC
GGAAGCATAAAGTGTAAAGCCTGGGGTGCCTAATGAGTGAGCTAACTCACATTAATTGCGTTGCGCTCAC
TGCCCGCTTTCCAGTCGGGAAACCTGTCGTGCCAGCTGCATTAATGAATCGGCCAACGCGCGGGGAGAGG
CGGTTTGCGTATTGGGCGCTCTTCCGCTTCCTCGCTCACTGACTCGCTGCGCTCGGTCGTTCGGCTGCGG
CGAGCGGTATCAGCTCACTCAAAGGCGGTAATACGGTTATCCACAGAATCAGGGGATAACGCAGGAAAGA
ACATGTGAGCAAAAGGCCAGCAAAAGGCCAGGAACCGTAAAAAGGCCGCGTTGCTGGCGTTTTTCCATAG
GCTCCGCCCCCCTGACGAGCATCACAAAAATCGACGCTCAAGTCAGAGGTGGCGAAACCCGACAGGACTA
TAAAGATACCAGGCGTTTCCCCCTGGAAGCTCCCTCGTGCGCTCTCCTGTTCCGACCCTGCCGCTTACCG
GATACCTGTCCGCCTTTCTCCCTTCGGGAAGCGTGGCGCTTTCTCATAGCTCACGCTGTAGGTATCTCAG
TTCGGTGTAGGTCGTTCGCTCCAAGCTGGGCTGTGTGCACGAACCCCCCGTTCAGCCCGACCGCTGCGCC
TTATCCGGTAACTATCGTCTTGAGTCCAACCCGGTAAGACACGACTTATCGCCACTGGCAGCAGCCACTG
GTAACAGGATTAGCAGAGCGAGGTATGTAGGCGGTGCTACAGAGTTCTTGAAGTGGTGGCCTAACTACGG
CTACACTAGAAGAACAGTATTTGGTATCTGCGCTCTGCTGAAGCCAGTTACCTTCGGAAAAAGAGTTGGT
AGCTCTTGATCCGGCAAACAAACCACCGCTGGTAGCGGTGGTTTTTTTGTTTGCAAGCAGCAGATTACGC
GCAGAAAAAAAGGATCTCAAGAAGATCCTTTGATCTTTTCTACGGGGTCTGACGCTCAGTGGAACGAAAA
CTCACGTTAAGGGATTTTGGTCATGAGATTATCAAAAAGGATCTTCACCTAGATCCTTTTAAATTAAAAA
TGAAGTTTTAAATCAATCTAAAGTATATATGAGTAAACTTGGTCTGACAGTTACCAATGCTTAATCAGTG
AGGCACCTATCTCAGCGATCTGTCTATTTCGTTCATCCATAGTTGCCTGACTCCCCGTCGTGTAGATAAC
TACGATACGGGAGGGCTTACCATCTGGCCCCAGTGCTGCAATGATACCGCGAGACCCACGCTCACCGGCT
CCAGATTTATCAGCAATAAACCAGCCAGCCGGAAGGGCCGAGCGCAGAAGTGGTCCTGCAACTTTATCCG
CCTCCATCCAGTCTATTAATTGTTGCCGGGAAGCTAGAGTAAGTAGTTCGCCAGTTAATAGTTTGCGCAA
CGTTGTTGCCATTGCTACAGGCATCGTGGTGTCACGCTCGTCGTTTGGTATGGCTTCATTCAGCTCCGGT
TCCCAACGATCAAGGCGAGTTACATGATCCCCCATGTTGTGCAAAAAAGCGGTTAGCTCCTTCGGTCCTC
CGATCGTTGTCAGAAGTAAGTTGGCCGCAGTGTTATCACTCATGGTTATGGCAGCACTGCATAATTCTCT
TACTGTCATGCCATCCGTAAGATGCTTTTCTGTGACTGGTGAGTACTCAACCAAGTCATTCTGAGAATAG
TGTATGCGGCGACCGAGTTGCTCTTGCCCGGCGTCAATACGGGATAATACCGCGCCACATAGCAGAACTT
TAAAAGTGCTCATCATTGGAAAACGTTCTTCGGGGCGAAAACTCTCAAGGATCTTACCGCTGTTGAGATC
CAGTTCGATGTAACCCACTCGTGCACCCAACTGATCTTCAGCATCTTTTACTTTCACCAGCGTTTCTGGG
TGAGCAAAAACAGGAAGGCAAAATGCCGCAAAAAAGGGAATAAGGGCGACACGGAAATGTTGAATACTCA
TACTCTTCCTTTTTCAATATTATTGAAGCATTTATCAGGGTTATTGTCTCATGAGCGGATACATATTTGA
ATGTATTTAGAAAAATAAACAAATAGGGGTTCCGCGCACATTTCCCCGAAAAGTGCCACCTGACGTCTAA
GAAACCATTATTATCATGACATTAACCTATAAAAATAGGCGTATCACGAGGCCCTTTCGTCTCGCGCGTT
TCGGTGATGACGGTGAAAACCTCTGACACATGCAGCTCCCGGAGACGGTCACAGCTTGTCTGTAAGCGGA
TGCCGGGAGCAGACAAGCCCGTCAGGGCGCGTCAGCGGGTGTTGGCGGGTGTCGGGGCTGGCTTAA
